>Addgene plasmid #53952 | ABCG1_pCSdest | addgene partial sequence | sequence record 95415 | EBV-rev 5'-GTGGTTTGTCCAAACTCATC-3'
GACTCACTATAGTTCTAGAGGCTCGAGAGGATCACCACTTTGTACAAGAAAGCTGGGTTCTACCTCTCTG
CCCGGATTTTGTACCTGAGGACAAAATAGGCAATGAGGCGGAGGGAGATGAAGAAAATCCCGAGTACGAT
GAAGTCCAGGTACAGCTTGGCATTTTCCACGTCCAGCTCCCGCAGGATGGCCTCCGACTTCTGGAAGTGG
CACGTCTCGTCGATGTCACAGTGCAGATCTTCCCGGTCTAAGCCATAGATGGAGAGGATGACCCCTTCGA
ACCCATACCTGACATAGGAGATGTAGGACATCCACTGTAGGTACGTGGGGATGGTGTCGAAGCTGACGAA
GAACCCCGAGAACAGGAGCACCGGGATGGCTGTCACTGGGCCCACGAAAGTGGCCACCTGCAGGGACGTG
GAGGCGGCTCCGATCAGCAGGCCCAGGGACTGTGCCACCAGGGAGGTCATGGTGCCCAGCGCGGCAAACA
GCACAAAGCGCACGGCGTCGGACGGCTGCGACGTCATCCAGTACACGATGCTGCAGTAGGCCACTGGGAA
CATGATCTGAAAGGGCACGTCTGCCATGGTCTTGGCCAGGTAGTAGGCCTTCAGGCTGTACCAGTAGTTC
AGGTGTTCCCGAAGAAAGACTCCCATCTCCAGGGGAAATGTCAGAACAGTAGGCATGAGGGCCGCGAACA
TGAGGAACAGCATGGAGAAGAAGAGGAAGCCGGAGTTGCTCAAGACCTTCTTGGCTTCGTTCCCGATCCC
CAAGTACAGCAGGCCAATGAGGAGGCCGATCCCAATGTGCGAGGTGATGCGCAGGTGTGTCAGGACCGAG
T
