>Addgene plasmid #53952 | ABCG1_pCSdest | addgene partial sequence | sequence record 95858 | CMV-F 5'-CGCAAATGGGCGGTAGGCGTG-3'
AGGGAACCGCCATTCTGCCTGGGGACGTCGGAGCAAGCTTGATTTAGGTGACACTATAGAATACAAGCTA
CTTGTTCTTTTTGCAGGATCCCATCGATTCGAATTCAAGGATCACAAGTTTGTACAAAAAAGCAGGCACC
ATGGCCTGTCTGATGGCCGCTTTCTCGGTCGGCACCGCCATGAATGCCAGCAGTTACTCTGCAGAGATGA
CGGAGCCCAAGTCGGTGTGTGTCTCGGTGGATGAGGTGGTGTCCAGCAACATGGAGGCCACTGAGACGGA
CCTGCTGAATGGACATCTGAAAAAAGTAGATAATAACCTCACGGAAGCCCAGCGCTTCTCCTCCTTGCCT
CGGAGGGCAGCTGTGAACATTGAATTCAGGGACCTTTCCTATTCGGTTCCTGAAGGACCCTGGTGGAGGA
AGAAAGGATACAAGACCCTCCTGAAAGGAATTTCCGGGAAGTTCAATAGTGGTGAGTTGGTGGCCATTAT
GGGTCCTTCCGGGGCCGGGAAGTCCACGCTGATGAACATCCTGGCTGGATACAGGGAGACGGGCATGAAG
GGGGCCGTCCTCATCAACGGCCTGCCCCGGGACCTGCGCTGCTTCCGGAAGGTGTCCTGCTACATCATGC
AGGATGACATGCTGCTGCCGCATCTCACTGTGCAGGAGGCCATGATGGTGTCGGCACATCTGAAGCTTCA
GGAGAAGGATGAAGGCAGAAGGGAAATGGTCAAGGAGATACTGACAGCGCTGGGCTTGCTGTCTTGCGCC
AACACGCGGACCGGGAGCCTGTCAGGTGGTCAGCGCAAGCGCCT
