[The description below was written by a language model from this plasmid's Addgene catalogue record.]
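Description:
ABCG1_pCSdest is an expression clone of the human ABCG1 gene (also known as ABC8 or WHITE1) in pCSDest, a Gateway destination vector listed as a mammalian expression plasmid. The backbone is about 4.1 kb without insert, and the ABCG1 insert is recorded as 2,037 bp, with the depositor noting a RefSeq mRNA accession as the reference for the sequence. ABCG1 encodes an ATP-binding cassette transporter of the G subfamily and lies on human chromosome 21. The insert was introduced by Gateway recombination, so it would be expected to be flanked by the att sites left by that reaction, although no feature table is provided to confirm this. The plasmid is propagated in E. coli as a high-copy construct under ampicillin selection. The record does not name the origin of replication, and no tags, reporters or eukaryotic selection markers are listed.

Two promoters are recorded upstream of the insert, CMV and SP6. The CMV promoter drives strong constitutive transcription by RNA polymerase II when the DNA is introduced into vertebrate cells. The SP6 phage promoter allows the same coding sequence to be transcribed in vitro into mRNA suitable for microinjection into embryos. This dual arrangement fits the associated publication, which surveyed the effects of expressing human chromosome 21 genes on early zebrafish development. The construct therefore appears to be one member of a set of chromosome 21 clones in this vector, used for overexpression in embryos to look for developmental phenotypes relevant to gene dosage effects, and it could equally serve for CMV-driven expression of ABCG1 in cultured cells.
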