Addgene plasmid #53952: ABCG1_pCSdest
Depositing lab: Roger Reeves. Depositing organization: Johns Hopkins University and School of Medicine. Publication: Survey of Human Chromosome 21 Gene Expression Effects on Early Development in Danio rerio. Edie S, Zaghloul NA, Leitch CC, Klinedinst DK, Lebron J, Thole JF, McCallion AS, Katsanis N, Reeves RH. G3 (Bethesda). 2018 Jul 2;8(7):2215-2223. doi: 10.1534/g3.118.200144. PubMed 29760202.
Backbone
  Vector backbone: pCSDest
  Backbone manufacturer: Lawson Lab (Addgene Plasmid 22423)
  Backbone size w/o insert (bp): 4095
  Vector type: Mammalian Expression
Growth in bacteria
  Bacterial resistance: Ampicillin, 100 μg/mL
  Growth temperature: 37°C
  Growth strain: Top10
  Copy number: High Copy
Gene/Insert
  Gene/Insert name: ABCG1
  Species: H. sapiens (human)
  Insert size (bp): 2037
  Entrez Gene: ABCG1 (a.k.a. ABC8, WHITE1)
  Promoter: SP6 and CMV
  Cloning method: Gateway Cloning
  Sequencing primers: 5′ CMV-F; 3′ EBV-Rev
Terms and licenses: Academic/Nonprofit Terms; Industry Terms
Depositor comments: NM_004915
How to cite: ABCG1_pCSdest was a gift from Roger Reeves (Addgene plasmid # 53952 ; http://n2t.net/addgene:53952 ; RRID:Addgene_53952)
